Addgene plasmid #90043: LLhR-pHG165a
Purpose: Constitutive expression of a chimeric LacI:RbsR transcription repressor
Depositing lab: Liskin Swint-Kruse. Depositing organization: University of Kansas Medical Center. Publication: Novel insights from hybrid LacI/GalR proteins: family-wide functional attributes and biologically significant variation in transcription repression. Meinhardt S, Manley MW Jr, Becker NA, Hessman JA, Maher LJ 3rd, Swint-Kruse L. Nucleic Acids Res. 2012 Nov;40(21):11139-54. doi: 10.1093/nar/gks806. Epub 2012 Sep 10. PubMed 22965134.
Backbone
  Vector backbone: pHG165a
  Backbone manufacturer: PMID: 3012611 with lacO1 binding site of pHG165 disabled by mutation
  Vector type: Bacterial Expression
Growth in bacteria
  Bacterial resistance: Ampicillin, 100 μg/mL
  Growth temperature: 37°C
  Growth strain: DH5alpha
  Copy number: Low Copy
Gene/Insert
  Gene/Insert name: LLhR
  Species: Synthetic
  Promoter: Iq
  Cloning method: Ligation Independent Cloning
Terms and licenses: Academic/Nonprofit Terms; Industry Terms: Not Available to Industry
Depositor comments: E. coli LacI DNA binding domain, LacI linker region, and E. coli RbsR regulatory domain . The start codon of these genes is GTG, which is an alternative MET start codon in E. coli.
How to cite: LLhR-pHG165a was a gift from Liskin Swint-Kruse (Addgene plasmid # 90043 ; http://n2t.net/addgene:90043 ; RRID:Addgene_90043)
