[The description below was written by a language model from this plasmid's Addgene catalogue record and pLannotate feature annotations shown in this document.]
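Description:
LLhR-pHG165a is a low-copy bacterial expression plasmid for constitutive production in E. coli of a synthetic chimeric repressor from the LacI/GalR family. The backbone, pHG165a, is a derivative of pHG165 in which the vector's own lacO1 operator has been disabled by mutation, so that the plasmid does not titrate the repressor it encodes. Propagation relies on a ColE1/pMB1-type origin. The annotation also finds the pBR322 bom region and the rop gene, whose product restrains copy number, which fits the low-copy designation in the record. A short stretch annotated as an RSF origin fragment probably reflects sequence similarity at the edge of the same origin region. Selection is by ampicillin through the bla gene and its native promoter.

The insert, LLhR, joins the E. coli LacI DNA-binding domain and LacI linker to the regulatory domain of the E. coli ribose repressor RbsR. It is driven by the lacIq promoter, a mutant lacI promoter that raises expression roughly tenfold. As in native lacI, translation begins at a GTG start codon. The automated feature table labels the whole coding region as rbsR, since that domain makes up most of the protein, and it does not separately mark the LacI-derived N-terminus. Remnants of the parental lac region surround the insert, including a lacI fragment, a CAP binding site, the lac promoter and lacZ/lacZα fragments.

Because the chimera should recognise lac operator DNA while its regulatory domain comes from the ribose-responsive RbsR, the plasmid suits in vivo repression assays. These can examine how regulatory domains and linkers govern transcriptional repression and allosteric response in LacI/GalR hybrids.
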