Features (pLannotate 1.2.2; 14 found; start..end, strand, type, name):
      1..127     +  rep_origin     RSF ori (fragment): Plasmids containing the RSF 1030 origin of replication can be propagated in E. coli cells that contain additional plasmids with compatible origins.
    132..272     -  misc_feature   bom: basis of mobility region from pBR322
    374..565     -  CDS            rop: Rop protein, which maintains plasmids at low copy number; rop
    582..962     +  CDS            YPB1_ECOLX: Protein predicted: Swiss-Prot protein existence level 4. From Escherichia coli.
   1064..1152    +  CDS            lacI (fragment): lac repressor; lacI; The lac repressor binds to the lac operator to inhibit transcription in E. coli. This inhibition can be relieved by adding lactose or isopropyl-β-D-thiogalactopyranoside (IPTG).
   1165..1186    +  protein_bind   CAP binding site: CAP binding activates transcription in the presence of cAMP. E. coli catabolite activator protein
   1201..1231    +  promoter       lac promoter: promoter for the E. coli lac operon
   1294..1371    +  promoter       lacIq promoter: lacI (mutant); In the lacIq allele, a single base change in the promoter boosts expression of the lacI gene about 10-fold.
   1384..2367    +  CDS            rbsR: RBSR_ECOLI - Experimental evidence at protein level: Swiss-Prot protein existence level 1. Transcriptional repressor for the ribose rbsDACBK operon. RbsR binds to a region of perfect dyad symmetry spanning the rbs operon transcriptional start site. The affinity for the rbs operator is reduced by addition of ribose, consistent with ribose being the inducer of the operon. From Escherichia coli (strain K12).
   2378..2576    +  CDS            lacZ (fragment): β-galactosidase; lacZ
   2616..2770    +  CDS            lacZα (fragment): LacZα fragment of β-galactosidase; lacZ fragment
   2887..2991    +  promoter       AmpR promoter: bla
   2992..3852    +  CDS            AmpR: β-lactamase; bla; confers resistance to ampicillin, carbenicillin, and related antibiotics
   4023..4611    +  rep_origin     ori: high-copy-number ColE1/pMB1/pBR322/pUC origin of replication
>Addgene plasmid #90043 | LLhR-pHG165a | addgene full sequence | sequence record 178178 | Addgene NGS Result
CACATGTTCTTTCCTGCGTTATCCCCTGATTCTGTGGATAACCGTATTACCGCCTTTGAGTGAGCTGATA
CCGCTCGCCGCAGCCGAACGACCGAGCGCAGCGAGTCAGTGAGCGAGGAAGCGGAAGAGCGCCTGATGCG
GTATTTTCTCCTTACGCATCTGTGCGGTATTTCACACCGCATATGGTGCACTCTCAGTACAATCTGCTCT
GATGCCGCATAGTTAAGCCAGTATACACTCCGCTATCGCTACGTGACTGGGTCATGGCTGCGCCCCGACA
CCCGCCAACACCCGCTGACGCGCCCTGACGGGCTTGTCTGCTCCCGGCATCCGCTTACAGACAAGCTGTG
ACCGTCTCCGGGAGCTGCATGTGTCAGAGGTTTTCACCGTCATCACCGAAACGCGCGAGGCAGCTGCGGT
AAAGCTCATCAGCGTGGTCGTGAAGCGATTCACAGATGTCTGCCTGTTCATCCGCGTCCAGCTCGTTGAG
TTTCTCCAGAAGCGTTAATGTCTGGCTTCTGATAAAGCGGGCCATGTTAAGGGCGGTTTTTTCCTGTTTG
GTCACTGATGCCTCCGTGTAAGGGGGATTTCTGTTCATGGGGGTAATGATACCGATGAAACGAGAGAGGA
TGCTCACGATACGGGTTACTGATGATGAACATGCCCGGTTACTGGAACGTTGTGAGGGTAAACAACTGGC
GGTATGGATGCGGCGGGACCAGAGAAAAATCACTCAGGGTCAATGCCAGCGCTTCGTTAATACAGATGTA
GGTGTTCCACAGGGTAGCCAGCAGCATCCTGCGATGCAGATCCGGAACATAATGGTGCAGGGCGCTGACT
TCCGCGTTTCCAGACTTTACGAAACACGGAAACCGAAGACCATTCATGTTGTTGCTCAGGTCGCAGACGT
TTTGCAGCAGCAGTCGCTTCACGTTCGCTCGCGTATCGGTGATTCATTCTGCTAACCAGTAAGGCAACCC
CGCCAGCCTAGCCGGGTCCTCAACGACAGGAGCACGATCATGCGCACCCGTGGCCAGGACCCAACGCTGC
CCGCCGTTAACGGCCAATACGCAAACCGCCTCTCCCCGCGCGTTGGCCGATTCATTAATGCAGCTGGCAC
GACAGGTTTCCCGACTGGAAAGCGGGCAGTGAGCGCAACGCAATTAATGTGAGTTAGCTCACTCATTAGG
CACCCCAGGCTTTACACTTTATGCTTCCGGCTCGTATGTTGTGTGGCGTGGTACTCATAACAATTTCACA
CAGGAAACAGCTATGACCATGATTACGAATTCCGACACCATCGAATGGTGCAAAACCTTTCGCGGTATGG
CATGATAGCGCCCGGAAGAGAGTCAATTCAGGGTGGTGAATGTGAAACCAGTAACGTTATACGATGTCGC
AGAGTATGCCGGTGTCTCTTATCAGACCGTTTCCCGCGTGGTGAACCAGGCCAGCCACGTTTCTGCGAAA
ACGCGGGAAAAAGTGGAAGCGGCGATGGCGGAGCTCAATTACATTCCCAACCGCGTGGCACAACAACTGG
CGGGCAAACAGAGCCATACCATTGGCATGTTGATCACTGCCAGTACCAATCCTTTCTATTCAGAACTGGT
GCGTGGCGTTGAACGCAGCTGCTTCGAACGCGGTTATAGTCTCGTCCTTTGCAATACCGAAGGCGATGAA
CAGCGGATGAATCGCAATCTGGAAACGCTGATGCAAAAACGCGTTGATGGCTTGCTGTTACTGTGCACCG
AAACGCATCAACCTTCGCGTGAAATCATGCAACGTTATCCGACAGTGCCTACTGTGATGATGGACTGGGC
TCCGTTCGATGGCGACAGCGATCTTATTCAGGATAACTCGTTGCTGGGCGGAGACTTAGCAACGCAATAT
CTGATCGATAAAGGTCATACCCGTATCGCCTGTATTACCGGCCCGCTGGATAAAACTCCGGCGCGCCTGC
GGTTGGAAGGTTATCGGGCGGCGATGAAACGTGCGGGTCTCAACATTCCTGATGGCTATGAAGTCACTGG
TGATTTTGAATTTAACGGCGGGTTTGACGCTATGCGCCAACTGCTATCACATCCGCTGCGTCCTCAGGCC
GTCTTTACCGGAAATGACGCTATGGCTGTTGGCGTTTACCAGGCGTTATATCAGGCAGAGTTACAGGTTC
CGCAGGATATCGCGGTGATTGGCTATGACGATATCGAACTGGCAAGCTTTATGACGCCACCATTAACCAC
TATCCACCAACCGAAAGATGAACTGGGGGAGCTGGCGATTGATGTACTCATCCATCGGATAACCCAGCCG
ACCCTTCAGCAACAACGATTACAACTTACTCCGATTCTGATGGAACGCGGTTCGGCTTAGTAACCTCAGG
CCGATACTGTCGTCGTCCCCTCAAACTGGCAGATGCACGGTTACGATGCGCCCATCTACACCAACGTGAC
CTATCCCATTAGGTCAATCCGCCGTTTGTTCCCACGGAGAATCCGACGGGTTGTTACTCGCTCACATTTA
ATGTTGATGAAAGCTGGCTACAGGAAGGCCAGACGCGAATTATTTTTGATGGCGTTGGAATTCCCGGGGA
TCCGTCGACCTGCAGCCAAGCTTGGCACTGGCCGTCGTTTTACAACGTCGTGACTGGGAAAACCCTGGCG
TTACCCAACTTAATCGCCTTGCAGCACATCCCCCTTTCGCCAGCTGGCGTAATAGCGAGGAGGCCCGCAC
CGATCGCCCTTCCCAACAGTTGCGCAGCCTGAATGGCGAATGCCGTTAACGGATTCTTGAAGACGAAAGG
GCCTCGTGATACGCCTATTTTTATAGGTTAATGTCATGATAATAATGGTTTCTTAGACGTCAGGTGGCAC
TTTTCGGGGAAATGTGCGCGGAACCCCTATTTGTTTATTTTTCTAAATACATTCAAATATGTATCCGCTC
ATGAGACAATAACCCTGATAAATGCTTCAATAATATTGAAAAAGGAAGAGTATGAGTATTCAACATTTCC
GTGTCGCCCTTATTCCCTTTTTTGCGGCATTTTGCCTTCCTGTTTTTGCTCACCCAGAAACGCTGGTGAA
AGTAAAAGATGCTGAAGATCAGTTGGGTGCACGAGTGGGTTACATCGAACTGGATCTCAACAGCGGTAAG
ATCCTTGAGAGTTTTCGCCCCGAAGAACGTTTTCCAATGATGAGCACTTTTAAAGTTCTGCTATGTGGCG
CGGTATTATCCCGTATTGACGCCGGGCAAGAGCAACTCGGTCGCCGCATACACTATTCTCAGAATGACTT
GGTTGAGTACTCACCAGTCACAGAAAAGCATCTTACGGATGGCATGACAGTAAGAGAATTATGCAGTGCT
GCCATAACCATGAGTGATAACACTGCGGCCAACTTACTTCTGACAACGATCGGAGGACCGAAGGAGCTAA
CCGCTTTTTTGCACAACATGGGGGATCATGTAACTCGCCTTGATCGTTGGGAACCGGAGCTGAATGAAGC
CATACCAAACGACGAGCGTGACACCACGATGCCTGTAGCAATGGCAACAACGTTGCGCAAACTATTAACT
GGCGAACTACTTACTCTAGCTTCCCGGCAACAATTAATAGACTGGATGGAGGCGGATAAAGTTGCAGGAC
CACTTCTGCGCTCGGCCCTTCCGGCTGGCTGGTTTATTGCTGATAAATCTGGAGCCGGTGAGCGTGGGTC
TCGCGGTATCATTGCAGCACTGGGGCCAGATGGTAAGCCCTCCCGTATCGTAGTTATCTACACGACGGGG
AGTCAGGCAACTATGGATGAACGAAATAGACAGATCGCTGAGATAGGTGCCTCACTGATTAAGCATTGGT
AACTGTCAGACCAAGTTTACTCATATATACTTTAGATTGATTTAAAACTTCATTTTTAATTTAAAAGGAT
CTAGGTGAAGATCCTTTTTGATAATCTCATGACCAAAATCCCTTAACGTGAGTTTTCGTTCCACTGAGCG
TCAGACCCCGTAGAAAAGATCAAAGGATCTTCTTGAGATCCTTTTTTTCTGCGCGTAATCTGCTGCTTGC
AAACAAAAAAACCACCGCTACCAGCGGTGGTTTGTTTGCCGGATCAAGAGCTACCAACTCTTTTTCCGAA
GGTAACTGGCTTCAGCAGAGCGCAGATACCAAATACTGTCCTTCTAGTGTAGCCGTAGTTAGGCCACCAC
TTCAAGAACTCTGTAGCACCGCCTACATACCTCGCTCTGCTAATCCTGTTACCAGTGGCTGCTGCCAGTG
GCGATAAGTCGTGTCTTACCGGGTTGGACTCAAGACGATAGTTACCGGATAAGGCGCAGCGGTCGGGCTG
AACGGGGGGTTCGTGCACACAGCCCAGCTTGGAGCGAACGACCTACACCGAACTGAGATACCTACAGCGT
GAGCTATGAGAAAGCGCCACGCTTCCCGAAGGGAGAAAGGCGGACAGGTATCCGGTAAGCGGCAGGGTCG
GAACAGGAGAGCGCACGAGGGAGCTTCCAGGGGGAAACGCCTGGTATCTTTATAGTCCTGTCGGGTTTCG
CCACCTCTGACTTGAGCGTCGATTTTTGTGATGCTCGTCAGGGGGGCGGAGCCTATGGAAAAACGCCAGC
AACGCGGCCTTTTTACGGTTCCTGGCCTTTTGCTGGCCTTTTGCT
